>Addgene plasmid #210742 | pUC57-ITR2-H1-GFP sgRNA Merry Target 2- eCMV- SaSp-3XFLAG-SV40NLS-ITR2 | addgene full sequence | sequence record 417959 | Addgene NGS Result
TCGCGCGTTTCGGTGATGACGGTGAAAACCTCTGACACATGCAGCTCCCGGAGACGGTCACAGCTTGTCT
GTAAGCGGATGCCGGGAGCAGACAAGCCCGTCAGGGCGCGTCAGCGGGTGTTGGCGGGTGTCGGGGCTGG
CTTAACTATGCGGCATCAGAGCAGATTGTACTGAGAGTGCACCATATGCGGTGTGAAATACCGCACAGAT
GCGTAAGGAGAAAATACCGCATCAGGCGCCATTCGCCATTCAGGCTGCGCAACTGTTGGGAAGGGCGATC
GGTGCGGGCCTCTTCGCTATTACGCCAGCTGGCGAAAGGGGGATGTGCTGCAAGGCGATTAAGTTGGGTA
ACGCCAGGGTTTTCCCAGTCACGACGTTGTAAAACGACGGCCAGTGAATTCGAGCTCGGTACCTCGCGAA
TGCATCTAGATCCTGCAGGCAGCTGCGCGCTCGCTCGCTCACTGAGGCCGCCCGGGCAAAGCCCGGGCGT
CGGGCGACCTTTGGTCGCCCGGCCTCAGTGAGCGAGCGAGCGCGCAGAGAGGGAGTGGCCAACTCCATCA
CTAGGGGTTCCTGCGGCCCCCCCTAGGTAGGCTAGGCTAGGCGTATATTTGCATGTCGCTATGTGTTCTG
GGAAATCACCATAAACGTGAAATGTCTTTGGATTTGGGAATCTTATAAGTTCTGTATGAGACCACTCTTT
CCCGATGCCGTTCTTCTGCTTGTGTTTTAGTACTCTGGAAACAGAATCTACTAAAACAAGGCAAAATGCC
GAACTTGAAAAAGTGTTTTTTTTCTAGAGGGTACCGGGGCCCGCCTAGGTAGTTATTAATAGTAATCAAT
TACGGGGTCATTAGTTCATAGCCCATATATGGAGTTCCGCGTTACATAACTTACGGTAAATGGCCCGCCT
GGCTGACCGCCCAACGACCCCCGCCCATTGACGTCAATAATGACGTATGTTCCCATAGTAACGCCAATAG
GGACTTTCCATTGACGTCAATGGGTGGAGTATTTACGGTAAACTGCCCACTTGGCAGTACATCAAGTGTA
TCATATGCCAAGTACGCCCCCTATTGACGTCAATGACGGTAAATGGCCCGCCTGGCATTATGCCCAGTAC
ATGACCTTATGGGACTTTCCTACTTGGCAGTACATCTACGTATTAGTCATCGCTATTACCATGGTGATGC
GGTTTTGGCAGTACATCAATGGGCGTGGATAGCGGTTTGACTCACGGGGATTTCCAAGTCTCCACCCCAT
TGACGTCAATGGGAGTTTGTTTTGGCACCAAAATCAACGGGACTTTCCAAAATGTCGTAACAACTCCGCC
CCATTGACGCAAATGGGCGGTAGGCGTGTACGGTGGGAGGTCTATATAAGCAGAGCTGGTTTAGTGAACC
GTCAGATCCGCTAGCGCTACCGGTCGCCACCATGAAGAGGAATTACATTCTGGGCCTGGACATCGGGATC
ACCTCTGTGGGGTATGGCATTATCGACTACGAGACAAGAGACGTGATCGACGCAGGCGTCAGACTCTTCA
AGGAGGCCAACGTGGAGAATAACGAAGGCAGGCGGAGCAAGAGGGGTGCAAGGAGATTGAAAAGAAGGCG
GCGCCACAGAATCCAGAGGGTGAAGAAGCTCCTTTTCGACTACAACTTGCTCACCGATCATAGCGAGCTG
TCCGGCATCAATCCTTACGAGGCTAGGGTCAAGGGATTGAGCCAGAAGTTGTCAGAGGAGGAGTTCAGCG
CAGCACTGCTCCATCTTGCCAAGAGGAGAGGAGTCCACAACGTGAATGAGGTGGAGGAAGATACTGGGAA
TGAGCTGAGCACGAAGGAGCAGATCTCTAGAAACTCAAAAGCCTTGGAAGAAAAGTATGTTGCTGAACTC
CAGCTTGAAAGACTCAAGAAGGACGGGGAGGTGAGGGGCTCAATTAACAGGTTCAAGACATCTGACTATG
TGAAAGAAGCAAAGCAGCTCCTCAAAGTGCAAAAAGCTTACCACCAGCTGGACCAAAGTTTTATCGACAC
GTACATCGATCTTTTGGAAACACGACGAACGTATTACGAAGGACCAGGTGAAGGCTCACCCTTTGGCTGG
AAAGACATTAAAGAGTGGTACGAAATGTTGATGGGACACTGTACATACTTCCCTGAAGAGCTGCGCAGCG
TCAAGTACGCCTATAACGCCGACCTGTACAACGCCCTTAACGACCTCAACAATTTGGTGATCACTAGAGA
CGAGAACGAAAAGCTCGAGTACTACGAAAAATTCCAAATTATCGAAAATGTCTTCAAGCAGAAGAAAAAG
CCTACACTCAAACAGATTGCCAAAGAGATATTGGTAAACGAAGAGGATATCAAAGGGTACAGAGTCACTT
CCACCGGGAAGCCGGAGTTCACTAATCTCAAGGTTTATCACGACATAAAGGACATAACCGCCCGGAAAGA
GATCATTGAGAACGCCGAGCTTCTGGACCAGATTGCAAAAATTCTTACTATCTACCAATCATCCGAGGAC
ATCCAGGAGGAGCTCACCAATCTTAATAGCGAGCTCACGCAAGAAGAAATTGAGCAAATTAGCAATCTCA
AGGGGTACACCGGAACCCATAATTTGAGCCTTAAGGCTATTAACTTGATTCTGGACGAGCTTTGGCACAC
GAACGATAATCAGATTGCCATTTTTAACCGGCTTAAACTCGTTCCGAAGAAAGTTGATTTGAGTCAACAA
AAGGAAATACCTACCACTTTGGTAGACGATTTTATTCTCTCCCCTGTGGTAAAGCGATCCTTTATCCAGT
CAATCAAAGTGATTAATGCAATCATTAAAAAGTACGGGCTGCCCAATGACATTATTATCGAGCTCGCAAG
GGAGAAGAACAGCAAAGATGCCCAGAAGATGATAAACGAGATGCAGAAGCGGAATCGACAGACAAATGAA
AGGATTGAAGAAATAATCCGAACAACAGGGAAGGAAAATGCTAAGTATCTTATCGAAAAGATTAAGCTCC
ACGATATGCAGGAGGGCAAGTGCCTTTACTCTCTCGAGGCGATTCCATTGGAGGACCTCCTTAACAATCC
GTTCAACTACGAGGTGGATCACATCATCCCCAGGAGCGTGAGCTTCGACAACTCATTCAACAACAAGGTG
TTAGTGAAGCAGGAGGAGAACAGCAAGAAAGGTAATAGGACCCCATTCCAGTACCTTAGTAGCTCTGACT
CCAAGATCAGCTACGAGACTTTCAAGAAGCACATACTGAACTTAGCCAAGGGTAAAGGCCGCATTAGCAA
AACCAAGAAGGAGTATTTGCTGGAAGAAAGGGACATCAACCGGTTCTCAGTCCAGAAGGACTTCATCAAC
AGGAACCTGGTGGACACAAGATACGCTACCAGGGGCCTGATGAACCTCTTGAGATCTTACTTCCGGGTCA
ATAACCTGGATGTTAAGGTCAAGTCTATCAACGGCGGCTTCACCAGCTTCCTGAGAAGAAAGTGGAAGTT
CAAGAAGGAGCGAAACAAGGGGTACAAACACCATGCCGAGGACGCTCTGATAATCGCTAACGCCGACTTC
ATCTTCAAGGAGTGGAAGAAGCTGGACAAAGCCAAGAAGGTGATGGAAAACCAGATGTTCGAAGAGAAGC
AGGCTGAGTCCATGCCAGAGATCGAGACAGAGCAGGAATACAAGGAAATCTTCATCACCCCTCACCAGAT
CAAACATATTAAGGATTTCAAAGACTATAAGTACTCCCATAGAGTTGACAAAAAGCCCAACAGAGAACTG
ATCAACGACACTCTCTACTCTACCAGAAAGGACGATAAAGGTAACACTCTTATTGTCAACAATCTCAATG
GCCTGTACGACAAGGACAACGATAAGCTGAAGAAACTGATCAACAAATCACCCGAGAAGCTCCTGATGTA
CCACCACGACCCACAGACATACCAGAAGTTGAAGCTCATCATGGAACAGTACGGCGACGAGAAGAACCCC
CTGTACAAATACTACGAGGAAACGGGGAATTACCTCACCAAGTACTCTAAAAAGGACAACGGACCCGTTA
TTAAAAAGATCAAATATTATGGTAACAAGCTTAATGCTCATCTGGACATCACCGATGATTACCCCAATTC
CAGAAATAAGGTGGTCAAACTGTCTACCGGAGGATTCAGTAAGGAAAGCATACTGCCGAAAAGGAATTCC
GACAAGCTGATCGCTAGGAAGAAGGACTGGGATCCCAAAAAATACGGGGGATTCGACTCCCCCACAGTTG
CGTACAGCGTGCTCGTGGTGGCAAAAGTGGAGAAGGGGAAATCCAAAAAACTAAAATCAGTCAAAGAGCT
GCTTGGCATTACAATCATGGAGAGGTCTTCCTTCGAGAAGAATCCAATTGACTTCCTCGAGGCTAAGGGA
TACAAGGAGGTGAAGAAGGACTTGATAATCAAACTGCCGAAGTACAGCTTGTTCGAGCTCGAAAATGGCC
GCAAGAGGATGCTGGCTAGCGCTGGCGAGCTCCAGAAGGGCAACGAGCTGGCCCTGCCCAGCAAGTACGT
GAACTTCCTTTATCTCGCATCACACTACGAGAAGCTCAAGGGATCACCCGAGGACAACGAGCAGAAGCAG
CTGTTTGTGGAGCAGCACAAGCACTATCTCGATGAAATTATTGAACAGATCTCCGAATTTTCTAAACGGG
TAATTCTCGCAGACGCTAACCTCGACAAAGTGCTGAGCGCATACAATAAACATCGGGACAAGCCAATTAG
GGAGCAGGCTGAGAACATCATCCATCTTTTCACCTTGACAAATCTCGGCGCTCCAGCCGCCTTCAAGTAC
TTCGACACCACCATCGATAGGAAGCGATACACATCAACGAAAGAGGTGCTGGACGCCACTCTGATCCACC
AGAGCATCACCGGCCTGTACGAAACGAGAATCGACTTGTCTCAGCTGGGCGGAGATGACTACAAGGACGA
CGACGACAAGGACTATAAGGACGATGATGATAAGGATTACAAAGATGACGACGATAAGCCCCCCAAGAAG
AAGAGGAAGGTGGAGGCCAGCTAAGAATTCAATAAAAGATCTTTATTTTCATTAGATCTGTGTGTTGGTT
TTTTGTGTGTAAGAATTCCGGCCGCAGGAACCCCTAGTGATGGAGTTGGCCACTCCCTCTCTGCGCGCTC
GCTCGCTCACTGAGGCCGGGCGACCAAAGGTCGCCCGACGCCCGGGCTTTGCCCGGGCGGCCTCAGTGAG
CGAGCGAGCGCGCAGCTGCCTGCAGGATCGGATCCCGGGCCCGTCGACTGCAGAGGCCTGCATGCAAGCT
TGGCGTAATCATGGTCATAGCTGTTTCCTGTGTGAAATTGTTATCCGCTCACAATTCCACACAACATACG
AGCCGGAAGCATAAAGTGTAAAGCCTGGGGTGCCTAATGAGTGAGCTAACTCACATTAATTGCGTTGCGC
TCACTGCCCGCTTTCCAGTCGGGAAACCTGTCGTGCCAGCTGCATTAATGAATCGGCCAACGCGCGGGGA
GAGGCGGTTTGCGTATTGGGCGCTCTTCCGCTTCCTCGCTCACTGACTCGCTGCGCTCGGTCGTTCGGCT
GCGGCGAGCGGTATCAGCTCACTCAAAGGCGGTAATACGGTTATCCACAGAATCAGGGGATAACGCAGGA
AAGAACATGTGAGCAAAAGGCCAGCAAAAGGCCAGGAACCGTAAAAAGGCCGCGTTGCTGGCGTTTTTCC
ATAGGCTCCGCCCCCCTGACGAGCATCACAAAAATCGACGCTCAAGTCAGAGGTGGCGAAACCCGACAGG
ACTATAAAGATACCAGGCGTTTCCCCCTGGAAGCTCCCTCGTGCGCTCTCCTGTTCCGACCCTGCCGCTT
ACCGGATACCTGTCCGCCTTTCTCCCTTCGGGAAGCGTGGCGCTTTCTCATAGCTCACGCTGTAGGTATC
TCAGTTCGGTGTAGGTCGTTCGCTCCAAGCTGGGCTGTGTGCACGAACCCCCCGTTCAGCCCGACCGCTG
CGCCTTATCCGGTAACTATCGTCTTGAGTCCAACCCGGTAAGACACGACTTATCGCCACTGGCAGCAGCC
ACTGGTAACAGGATTAGCAGAGCGAGGTATGTAGGCGGTGCTACAGAGTTCTTGAAGTGGTGGCCTAACT
ACGGCTACACTAGAAGAACAGTATTTGGTATCTGCGCTCTGCTGAAGCCAGTTACCTTCGGAAAAAGAGT
TGGTAGCTCTTGATCCGGCAAACAAACCACCGCTGGTAGCGGTGGTTTTTTTGTTTGCAAGCAGCAGATT
ACGCGCAGAAAAAAAGGATCTCAAGAAGATCCTTTGATCTTTTCTACGGGGTCTGACGCTCAGTGGAACG
AAAACTCACGTTAAGGGATTTTGGTCATGAGATTATCAAAAAGGATCTTCACCTAGATCCTTTTAAATTA
AAAATGAAGTTTTAAATCAATCTAAAGTATATATGAGTAAACTTGGTCTGACAGTTACCAATGCTTAATC
AGTGAGGCACCTATCTCAGCGATCTGTCTATTTCGTTCATCCATAGTTGCCTGACTCCCCGTCGTGTAGA
TAACTACGATACGGGAGGGCTTACCATCTGGCCCCAGTGCTGCAATGATACCGCGAGACCCACGCTCACC
GGCTCCAGATTTATCAGCAATAAACCAGCCAGCCGGAAGGGCCGAGCGCAGAAGTGGTCCTGCAACTTTA
TCCGCCTCCATCCAGTCTATTAATTGTTGCCGGGAAGCTAGAGTAAGTAGTTCGCCAGTTAATAGTTTGC
GCAACGTTGTTGCCATTGCTACAGGCATCGTGGTGTCACGCTCGTCGTTTGGTATGGCTTCATTCAGCTC
CGGTTCCCAACGATCAAGGCGAGTTACATGATCCCCCATGTTGTGCAAAAAAGCGGTTAGCTCCTTCGGT
CCTCCGATCGTTGTCAGAAGTAAGTTGGCCGCAGTGTTATCACTCATGGTTATGGCAGCACTGCATAATT
CTCTTACTGTCATGCCATCCGTAAGATGCTTTTCTGTGACTGGTGAGTACTCAACCAAGTCATTCTGAGA
ATAGTGTATGCGGCGACCGAGTTGCTCTTGCCCGGCGTCAATACGGGATAATACCGCGCCACATAGCAGA
ACTTTAAAAGTGCTCATCATTGGAAAACGTTCTTCGGGGCGAAAACTCTCAAGGATCTTACCGCTGTTGA
GATCCAGTTCGATGTAACCCACTCGTGCACCCAACTGATCTTCAGCATCTTTTACTTTCACCAGCGTTTC
TGGGTGAGCAAAAACAGGAAGGCAAAATGCCGCAAAAAAGGGAATAAGGGCGACACGGAAATGTTGAATA
CTCATACTCTTCCTTTTTCAATATTATTGAAGCATTTATCAGGGTTATTGTCTCATGAGCGGATACATAT
TTGAATGTATTTAGAAAAATAAACAAATAGGGGTTCCGCGCACATTTCCCCGAAAAGTGCCACCTGACGT
CTAAGAAACCATTATTATCATGACATTAACCTATAAAAATAGGCGTATCACGAGGCCCTTTCGTC
Features (pLannotate 1.2.2; 21 found; start..end, strand, type, name):
    137..236     +  misc_feature   bom (fragment): basis of mobility region from pBR322
    242..399     -  CDS            lacZα (fragment): LacZα fragment of β-galactosidase; lacZ fragment
    432..572     -  repeat_region  AAV2 ITR: inverted terminal repeat of adeno-associated virus serotype 2 inverted
    605..695     +  promoter       H1 promoter: human H1 RNA promoter
    704..723     -  CDS            VC155 (fragment): C-terminal fragment of mVenus for use in bimolecular fluorescence complementation (BiFC) (Kodama and Hu, 2010)
    724..771     +  misc_RNA       Sa gRNA scaffold (fragment): guide RNA scaffold for the Staphylococcus aureus CRISPR/Cas9 system
    880..1183    +  enhancer       CMV enhancer: human cytomegalovirus immediate early enhancer
   1184..1387    +  promoter       CMV promoter: human cytomegalovirus (CMV) immediate early promoter
   1432..4155    +  CDS            cas9 (fragment): CAS9_STAAU - Experimental evidence at protein level: Swiss-Prot protein existence level 1. CRISPR (clustered regularly interspaced short palindromic repeat) is an adaptive immune system that provides protection against mobile genetic elements (viruses, transposable elements and conjugative plasmids). CRISPR clusters contain spacers, sequences complementary to antecedent mobile elements, and target invading nucleic acids. CRISPR clusters are transcribed and processed into CRISPR RNA (crRNA). In type II CRISPR systems correct processing of pre-crRNA requires a trans- encoded small RNA (tracrRNA)
   4960..4980    +  CDS            FLAG (fragment): FLAG® epitope tag, followed by an enterokinase cleavage site
   5005..5028    +  CDS            3xFLAG (fragment): three tandem FLAG® epitope tags
   5071..5119    +  polyA_signal   poly(A) signal: synthetic polyadenylation signal
   5136..5276    +  repeat_region  AAV2 ITR: inverted terminal repeat of adeno-associated virus serotype 2 inverted
   5358..5374    -  protein_bind   lac operator: The lac repressor binds to the lac operator to inhibit transcription in E. coli. This inhibition can be relieved by adding lactose or isopropyl-β-D-thiogalactopyranoside (IPTG). lac repressor encoded by lacI
   5382..5412    -  promoter       lac promoter: promoter for the E. coli lac operon
   5427..5448    -  protein_bind   CAP binding site: CAP binding activates transcription in the presence of cAMP. E. coli catabolite activator protein
   5461..5553    -  CDS            lacI (fragment): lac repressor; lacI; The lac repressor binds to the lac operator to inhibit transcription in E. coli. This inhibition can be relieved by adding lactose or isopropyl-β-D-thiogalactopyranoside (IPTG).
   5736..6324    -  rep_origin     ori: high-copy-number ColE1/pMB1/pBR322/pUC origin of replication
   6495..7355    -  CDS            AmpR: β-lactamase; bla; confers resistance to ampicillin, carbenicillin, and related antibiotics
   7356..7460    -  promoter       AmpR promoter: bla
   7555..35      +  CDS            rop (fragment) (across the origin): Rop protein, which maintains plasmids at low copy number; rop
