[The description below was written by a language model from this plasmid's Addgene catalogue record and pLannotate feature annotations shown in this document.]
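Description:
pUC57-ITR2-H1-GFP sgRNA Merry Target 2- eCMV- SaSp-3XFLAG-SV40NLS-ITR2 is a 7,555 nt mammalian expression and CRISPR plasmid built on the pUC57 cloning backbone. It is propagated in E. coli from a high-copy ColE1/pUC-type origin and selected with ampicillin through the bla (AmpR) gene. Remnants of the lacZα/lac promoter region flank the insert. The whole payload sits between two AAV serotype 2 inverted terminal repeats, the cis elements needed for replication and packaging of a recombinant AAV genome. The layout therefore resembles an AAV transfer plasmid, although the record lists it only as a mammalian expression/CRISPR vector and does not explicitly state viral production as its use.

Between the ITRs are two expression units. A human H1 (Pol III) promoter drives the "Merry" single guide RNA carrying a spacer against GFP (Target 2). The annotation tool matches the 20 nt spacer to an mVenus fragment, consistent with a GFP-family target, and detects only a partial match to the Staphylococcus aureus gRNA scaffold, which suggests an engineered scaffold. Downstream, a CMV enhancer/promoter (eCMV) drives SaSp Cas9, a synthetic hybrid nuclease with an N-terminal SaCas9 portion and a C-terminal SpCas9 portion. The feature table annotates only the S. aureus-derived segment, leaving roughly 800 nt before the tags unlabelled, presumably the Sp-derived part. The protein carries a C-terminal 3xFLAG epitope for detection and, per the record, an SV40 nuclear localisation signal, and the unit ends with a short synthetic poly(A) signal. The construct delivers both nuclease and guide from one compact cassette, for testing small hybrid Cas9 activity against a GFP target in mammalian cells.
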