Addgene plasmid #210742: pUC57-ITR2-H1-GFP sgRNA Merry Target 2- eCMV- SaSp-3XFLAG-SV40NLS-ITR2
Purpose: Coding for SaSp Cas9 alongside Merry sgRNA targeting GFP Target 2
Depositing lab: Vincent Dion. Depositing organization: Cardiff University. Publication: Developing small Cas9 hybrids using molecular modeling. Mangin A, Dion V, Menzies G. bioRxiv 2023.10.24.563270 10.1101/2023.10.24.563270.
Backbone
  Vector backbone: pUC57
  Backbone manufacturer: Genscript
  Vector type: Mammalian Expression, CRISPR
Growth in bacteria
  Bacterial resistance: Ampicillin, 100 μg/mL
  Growth temperature: 37°C
  Growth strain: NEB Stable
  Copy number: High Copy
Gene/Insert 1
  Gene/Insert name: SaSp Cas9
  Species: Synthetic
  Mutation: N-terminal Sa Cas9, C-terminal Sp Cas9
  Promoter: eCMV
  Tag / fusion protein: 3xFLAG, SV40 NLS, PolyA signal (C terminal on insert)
  Cloning method: Unknown
  Sequencing primers: 5′ n/a
Gene/Insert 2
  Gene/Insert name: Merry sgRNA GFP Target 2 (alt name: gRNA target: GATGCCGTTCTTCTGCTTGTGTTTTAGTACTCTGGAAACAGAATCTACTAAAACAAGGCAAAATGCCGAACTTGAAAAAGTGT)
  Species: Synthetic
  Promoter: H1
  Cloning method: Unknown
  Sequencing primers: 5′ n/a
Resource information
  A portion of this plasmid was derived from a plasmid made by: Genscript
Terms and licenses: Academic/Nonprofit Terms; Industry Terms: Not Available to Industry
Depositor comments: Please visit https://doi.org/10.1101/2023.10.24.563270 for bioRxiv preprint.
How to cite: pUC57-ITR2-H1-GFP sgRNA Merry Target 2- eCMV- SaSp-3XFLAG-SV40NLS-ITR2 was a gift from Vincent Dion (Addgene plasmid # 210742 ; http://n2t.net/addgene:210742 ; RRID:Addgene_210742)
